Addgene plasmid #19534: pcDNA5/FRT/TO HIS HSPH1
Depositing lab: Harm Kampinga. Depositing organization: University Medical Center Groningen. Publication: Computational analysis of the human HSPH/HSPA/DNAJ family and cloning of a human HSPH/HSPA/DNAJ expression library. Hageman J, Kampinga HH. Cell Stress Chaperones. 2009 Jan;14(1):1-21. doi: 10.1007/s12192-008-0060-2. Epub 2008 Aug 7. PubMed 18686016.
Backbone
  Vector backbone: pcDNA5/FRT/TO
  Backbone manufacturer: Invitrogen
  Backbone size w/o insert (bp): 5137
  Vector type: Mammalian Expression
  Selectable markers: Hygromycin
Growth in bacteria
  Bacterial resistance: Ampicillin, 100 μg/mL
  Growth temperature: 37°C
  Growth strain: DH5alpha
  Copy number: High Copy
Gene/Insert
  Gene/Insert name: heat shock 105kDa/110kDa protein 1 (alt names: HSPH1; HSP105; HSP105A; HSP105B; KIAA0201; NY-CO-25; DKFZp686M05240)
  Species: H. sapiens (human)
  Insert size (bp): 2639
  Entrez Gene: HSPH1 (a.k.a. HSP105, HSP105A, HSP105B, NY-CO-25)
  Tag / fusion protein: His (N terminal on backbone)
  Cloning method: Restriction Enzyme; 5′ cloning site EcoRV (not destroyed); 3′ cloning site XhoI (not destroyed)
  Sequencing primers: 5′ LNCX; 3′ BGH-rev
Terms and licenses: Academic/Nonprofit Terms; Industry Terms: Not Available to Industry
Depositor comments: Part of the HSP110 gene family Disclaimer: For cloning the various HSP genes, the Stratagene reference RNA for cDNA synthesis was used and genes were amplified from this mixture that originates from 10 different cell lines from different somatic origin and ultimately coming from 10 different individuals. This strategy was used to maximize the chance for the presence of individual HSP transcripts. Users must be aware that this mixture thus represents 20 complete haploid genomes, meaning that for each individual gene there might be polymorphisms that could potentially have functional consequences. The library was sequence verified only for the presence of the correct gene. Addgene has detected the following mutations relative to canonical gene: D480G, A528V, N613S
How to cite: pcDNA5/FRT/TO HIS HSPH1 was a gift from Harm Kampinga (Addgene plasmid # 19534 ; http://n2t.net/addgene:19534 ; RRID:Addgene_19534)
