[The description below was written by a language model from this plasmid's Addgene catalogue record and pLannotate feature annotations shown in this document.]
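Description:
pcDNA5/FRT/TO HIS HSPH1 is a mammalian expression plasmid built on the Invitrogen pcDNA5/FRT/TO backbone and carrying human HSPH1 (HSP105/HSP110), a member of the HSP110 family that acts as a nucleotide-exchange factor for HSP70 chaperones and helps prevent aggregation of denatured proteins. The roughly 2.6 kb coding sequence was cloned between EcoRV and XhoI sites, both retained, and is fused to an N-terminal His tag supplied by the backbone; the tag itself is not annotated separately in the feature table. Transcription is driven by the CMV immediate-early enhancer and promoter, followed directly by short tet operator elements (annotated as PLtetO-1 and TRE3GV fragments). These make expression repressible by Tet repressor and inducible with tetracycline in cells that express the repressor. The bGH polyadenylation signal terminates the transcript.

Downstream lies an FRT site placed immediately ahead of a hygromycin resistance gene with an SV40 poly(A) signal. No full promoter is annotated upstream of this gene, which fits the usual design in which FLP-mediated integration into a genomic FRT site places the marker behind a resident promoter, so that hygromycin selects for site-specific, single-copy integrants. In bacteria the plasmid is maintained by a high-copy ColE1/pUC origin and selected with ampicillin.

The construct belongs to a human HSPH/HSPA/DNAJ chaperone expression library. Inserts were amplified from a pooled reference RNA derived from ten cell lines and verified only for gene identity, so polymorphisms are possible. Three substitutions relative to the canonical protein have been noted here: D480G, A528V and N613S.
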