Features (pLannotate 1.2.2; 21 found; start..end, strand, type, name):
     28..80      -  misc_feature   bom (fragment): basis of mobility region from pBR322
    235..614     +  enhancer       CMV enhancer: human cytomegalovirus immediate early enhancer
    615..818     +  promoter       CMV promoter: human cytomegalovirus (CMV) immediate early promoter
    820..839     +  promoter       PLtetO-1 promoter (fragment): modified phage lambda PL promoter with tet operator sites (Lutz and Bujard, 1997)
    841..860     +  promoter       PLtetO-1 promoter (fragment): modified phage lambda PL promoter with tet operator sites (Lutz and Bujard, 1997)
    868..901     +  promoter       TRE3GV promoter (fragment): 3rd-generation Tet-responsive promoter that can be activated by binding of Tet-On® 3G, optimized for retroviral and lentiviral vectors
   1056..3629    +  CDS            HSPH1: HS105_HUMAN - Also known as HSP105, HSP110, KIAA0201. Experimental evidence at protein level: Swiss-Prot protein existence level 1. Acts as a nucleotide-exchange factor (NEF) for chaperone proteins HSPA1A and HSPA1B, promoting the release of ADP from HSPA1A/B thereby triggering client/substrate protein release (PubMed:24318877). Prevents the aggregation of denatured proteins in cells under severe stress, on which the ATP levels decrease markedly. Inhibits HSPA8/HSC70 ATPase and chaperone activities (By similarity). From Homo sapiens (Human).
   3676..3900    +  polyA_signal   bGH poly(A) signal: bovine growth hormone polyadenylation signal
   3904..3925    +  promoter       SV40 promoter (fragment): SV40 enhancer and early promoter
   3946..4179    +  rep_origin     f1 ori (fragment) (sequence partly withheld): f1 bacteriophage origin of replication; arrow indicates direction of (+) strand synthesis
   4184..4231    +  protein_bind   FRT: FLP-mediated recombination occurs in the 8-bp core sequence TCTAGAAA (Turan and Bode, 2011). FLP recombinase from the Saccharomyces cerevisiae 2μ plasmid
   4239..5261    +  CDS            HygR: aminoglycoside phosphotransferase from E. coli; aph(4)-Ia; confers resistance to hygromycin
   5271..5396    +  CDS            ble (fragment): BLE_KLEPN - Experimental evidence at protein level: Swiss-Prot protein existence level 1. Binding protein with a strong affinity to the bleomycin family of antibiotics. Binds to CL990; an antimitotic-antibiotic compound. From Klebsiella pneumoniae.
   5391..5512    +  polyA_signal   SV40 poly(A) signal: SV40 polyadenylation signal
   5585..5601    -  protein_bind   lac operator: The lac repressor binds to the lac operator to inhibit transcription in E. coli. This inhibition can be relieved by adding lactose or isopropyl-β-D-thiogalactopyranoside (IPTG). lac repressor encoded by lacI
   5609..5639    -  promoter       lac promoter: promoter for the E. coli lac operon
   5654..5675    -  protein_bind   CAP binding site: CAP binding activates transcription in the presence of cAMP. E. coli catabolite activator protein
   5688..5780    -  CDS            lacI (fragment): lac repressor; lacI; The lac repressor binds to the lac operator to inhibit transcription in E. coli. This inhibition can be relieved by adding lactose or isopropyl-β-D-thiogalactopyranoside (IPTG).
   5963..6551    -  rep_origin     ori: high-copy-number ColE1/pMB1/pBR322/pUC origin of replication
   6722..7582    -  CDS            AmpR: β-lactamase; bla; confers resistance to ampicillin, carbenicillin, and related antibiotics
   7583..7687    -  promoter       AmpR promoter: bla
>Addgene plasmid #19534 | pcDNA5/FRT/TO HIS HSPH1 | depositor full sequence | sequence record 9170 | Author sequence
GACGGATCGGGAGATCTCCCGATCCCCTATGGTGCACTCTCAGTACAATCTGCTCTGATGCCGCATAGTT
AAGCCAGTATCTGCTCCCTGCTTGTGTGTTGGAGGTCGCTGAGTAGTGCGCGAGCAAAATTTAAGCTACA
ACAAGGCAAGGCTTGACCGACAATTGCATGAAGAATCTGCTTAGGGTTAGGCGTTTTGCGCTGCTTCGCG
ATGTACGGGCCAGATATACGCGTTGACATTGATTATTGACTAGTTATTAATAGTAATCAATTACGGGGTC
ATTAGTTCATAGCCCATATATGGAGTTCCGCGTTACATAACTTACGGTAAATGGCCCGCCTGGCTGACCG
CCCAACGACCCCCGCCCATTGACGTCAATAATGACGTATGTTCCCATAGTAACGCCAATAGGGACTTTCC
ATTGACGTCAATGGGTGGAGTATTTACGGTAAACTGCCCACTTGGCAGTACATCAAGTGTATCATATGCC
AAGTACGCCCCCTATTGACGTCAATGACGGTAAATGGCCCGCCTGGCATTATGCCCAGTACATGACCTTA
TGGGACTTTCCTACTTGGCAGTACATCTACGTATTAGTCATCGCTATTACCATGGTGATGCGGTTTTGGC
AGTACATCAATGGGCGTGGATAGCGGTTTGACTCACGGGGATTTCCAAGTCTCCACCCCATTGACGTCAA
TGGGAGTTTGTTTTGGCACCAAAATCAACGGGACTTTCCAAAATGTCGTAACAACTCCGCCCCATTGACG
CAAATGGGCGGTAGGCGTGTACGGTGGGAGGTCTATATAAGCAGAGCTCTCCCTATCAGTGATAGAGATC
TCCCTATCAGTGATAGAGATCGTCGACGAGCTCGTTTAGTGAACCGTCAGATCGCCTGGAGACGCCATCC
ACGCTGTTTTGACCTCCATAGAAGACACCGGGACCGATCCAGCCTCCGGACTCTAGCGTTTAAACTTAAG
CTTCTGCAGACCATGCATCATCACCATCACCATGGATCCACTAGTCCAGTGTGGTGGAATTCTGCAGATA
TCACCATGTCGGTGGTGGGGTTGGACGTGGGCTCGCAGAGCTGCTACATCGCGGTAGCCCGGGCCGGGGG
CATCGAGACCATCGCCAATGAGTTCAGCGACCGGTGCACCCCGTCAGTCATATCATTTGGATCAAAAAAT
AGAACAATCGGAGTTGCAGCCAAAAATCAGCAAATCACTCATGCAAACAATACGGTGTCTAACTTCAAAA
GATTTCATGGCCGAGCATTCAATGACCCCTTCATTCAAAAGGAGAAGGAAAACTTGAGTTACGATTTGGT
TCCATTGAAAAATGGTGGAGTTGGAATAAAGGTAATGTACATGGGTGAAGAACATCTATTTAGTGTGGAG
CAGATAACAGCCATGTTGTTGACTAAGCTGAAGGAAACTGCTGAAAACAGCCTCAAGAAACCAGTAACAG
ATTGTGTTATTTCAGTCCCCTCCTTCTTTACAGATGCTGAGAGGCGATCTGTGTTAGATGCTGCACAGAT
TGTTGGCCTAAACTGTTTAAGACTTATGAATGACATGACAGCTGTTGCTTTGAATTACGGAATTTATAAG
CAGGATCTCCCAAGCCTGGATGAGAAACCTCGGATAGTGGTTTTTGTTGATATGGGACATTCAGCTTTTC
AAGTGTCTGCTTGTGCTTTTAACAAGGGAAAATTGAAGGTACTGGGAACAGCTTTTGATCCTTTCTTAGG
AGGAAAAAACTTCGATGAAAAGTTAGTGGAACATTTTTGTGCAGAATTTAAAACTAAGTACAAGTTGGAT
GCAAAATCCAAAATACGAGCACTCCTACGTCTGTATCAGGAATGTGAAAAACTGAAAAAGCTAATGAGCT
CTAACAGCACAGACCTTCCACTGAATATCGAATGCTTTATGAATGATAAAGATGTTTCCGGAAAGATGAA
CAGGTCACAATTTGAAGAACTCTGTGCTGAACTTCTGCAAAAGATAGAAGTACCCCTTTATTCACTGTTG
GAACAAACTCATCTCAAAGTAGAAGATGTGAGTGCAGTTGAGATTGTTGGAGGCGCTACACGAATTCCAG
CTGTGAAGGAAAGAATTGCCAAATTCTTTGGAAAAGATATTAGCACAACACTCAATGCAGATGAAGCAGT
AGCCAGAGGATGTGCATTACAGTGTGCAATACTTTCCCCGGCATTTAAAGTTAGAGAATTTTCCGTCACA
GATGCAGTTCCTTTTCCAATATCTCTGATCTGGAACCATGATTCAGAAGATACTGAAGGTGTTCATGAAG
TCTTTAGTCGAAACCATGCTGCTCCTTTCTCCAAAGTTCTCACCTTTCTGAGAAGGGGGCCTTTTGAGCT
AGAAGCTTTCTATTCTGATCCCCAAGGAGTTCCATATCCAGAAGCAAAAATAGGCCGCTTTGTAGTTCAG
AATGTTTCTGCACAGAAAGATGGAGAAAAATCTAGAGTAAAAGTCAAAGTGCGAGTCAACACCCATGGCA
TTTTCACCATCTCTACGGCATCTATGGTGGAGAAAGTCCCAACTGAGGAGAATGAAATGTCTTCTGAAGC
TGACATGGAGTGTCTGAATCAGAGACCACCAGAAAACCCAGACACTGATAAAAATGTCCAGCAAGACAAC
AGTGAAGCTGGAACACAGCCCCAGGTACAAACTGATGCTCAACAAACCTCACAGTCTCCCCCTTCACCTG
AACTTACCTCAGAAGAAAACAAAATCCCAGATGCTGACAAAGCAAATGAAAAAAAAGTTGACCAGCCTCC
AGAAGCTAAAAAGCCCAAAATAAAGGTGGTGAATGTTGAGCTGCCTATTGAAGCCAACTTGGTCTGGCAG
TTAGGGAAAGACCTTCTTAACATGTATATTGAGACAGAGGGTAAGATGATAATGCAAGATAAATTGGAAA
AAGAAAGGAATGATGCTAAAAATGCAGTTGAGGAATATGTGTATGAGTTCAGAGACAAGCTGTGTGGACC
ATATGAAAAATTTATATGTGAGCAGGATCATCAAAATTTTTTGAGACTCCTCACAGAAACTGAAGACTGG
CTGTATGAAGAAGGAGAGGACCAAGCTAAACAAGCATATGTTGACAAGTTGGAAGAATTAATGAAAATTG
GCACTCCAGTTAAAGTTCGGTTTCAGGAAGCTGAAGAACGGCCAAAAATGTTTGAAGAACTAGGACAGAG
GCTGCAGCATTATGCCAAGATAGCAGCTGACTTCAGAAATAAGGATGAGAAATACAACCATATTGATGAG
TCTGAAATGAAAAAAGTGGAGAAGTCTGTTAATGAAGTGATGGAATGGATGAATAATGTCATGAATGCTC
AGGCTAAAAAGAGTCTTGATCAGGATCCAGTTGTACGTGCTCAGGAAATTAAAACAAAAATCAAGGAATT
GAACAACACATGTGAACCCGTTGTAACACAACCGAAACCAAAAATTGAATCACCCAAACTGGAAAGAACT
CCAAATGGCCCAAATATTGATAAAAAGGAAGAAGATTTAGAAGACAAAAACAATTTTGGTGCTGAACCTC
CACATCAGAATGGTGAATGTTACCCTAATGAGAAAAATTCTGTTAATATGGACTTGGACTAGCTCGAGTC
TAGAGGGCCCGTTTAAACCCGCTGATCAGCCTCGACTGTGCCTTCTAGTTGCCAGCCATCTGTTGTTTGC
CCCTCCCCCGTGCCTTCCTTGACCCTGGAAGGTGCCACTCCCACTGTCCTTTCCTAATAAAATGAGGAAA
TTGCATCGCATTGTCTGAGTAGGTGTCATTCTATTCTGGGGGGTGGGGTGGGGCAGGACAGCAAGGGGGA
GGATTGGGAAGACAATAGCAGGCATGCTGGGGATGCGGTGGGCTCTATGGCTTCTGAGGCGGAAAGAACC
AGCTGGGGCTCTAGGGGGTATCCCC
[124 nt withheld, positions 3946-4069]
C
[91 nt withheld, positions 4071-4161]
AGGGTGATGGTTCACGTACCTAGAAGTTCCTATTCCGAAGTTCCTATTCTCTAGAAAGTATAGGAACTTC
CTTGGCCAAAAAGCCTGAACTCACCGCGACGTCTGTCGAGAAGTTTCTGATCGAAAAGTTCGACAGCGTC
TCCGACCTGATGCAGCTCTCGGAGGGCGAAGAATCTCGTGCTTTCAGCTTCGATGTAGGAGGGCGTGGAT
ATGTCCTGCGGGTAAATAGCTGCGCCGATGGTTTCTACAAAGATCGTTATGTTTATCGGCACTTTGCATC
GGCCGCGCTCCCGATTCCGGAAGTGCTTGACATTGGGGAATTCAGCGAGAGCCTGACCTATTGCATCTCC
CGCCGTGCACAGGGTGTCACGTTGCAAGACCTGCCTGAAACCGAACTGCCCGCTGTTCTGCAGCCGGTCG
CGGAGGCCATGGATGCGATCGCTGCGGCCGATCTTAGCCAGACGAGCGGGTTCGGCCCATTCGGACCGCA
AGGAATCGGTCAATACACTACATGGCGTGATTTCATATGCGCGATTGCTGATCCCCATGTGTATCACTGG
CAAACTGTGATGGACGACACCGTCAGTGCGTCCGTCGCGCAGGCTCTCGATGAGCTGATGCTTTGGGCCG
AGGACTGCCCCGAAGTCCGGCACCTCGTGCACGCGGATTTCGGCTCCAACAATGTCCTGACGGACAATGG
CCGCATAACAGCGGTCATTGACTGGAGCGAGGCGATGTTCGGGGATTCCCAATACGAGGTCGCCAACATC
TTCTTCTGGAGGCCGTGGTTGGCTTGTATGGAGCAGCAGACGCGCTACTTCGAGCGGAGGCATCCGGAGC
TTGCAGGATCGCCGCGGCTCCGGGCGTATATGCTCCGCATTGGTCTTGACCAACTCTATCAGAGCTTGGT
TGACGGCAATTTCGATGATGCAGCTTGGGCGCAGGGTCGATGCGACGCAATCGTCCGATCCGGAGCCGGG
ACTGTCGGGCGTACACAAATCGCCCGCAGAAGCGCGGCCGTCTGGACCGATGGCTGTGTAGAAGTACTCG
CCGATAGTGGAAACCGACGCCCCAGCACTCGTCCGAGGGCAAAGGAATAGCACGTACTACGAGATTTCGA
TTCCACCGCCGCCTTCTATGAAAGGTTGGGCTTCGGAATCGTTTTCCGGGACGCCGGCTGGATGATCCTC
CAGCGCGGGGATCTCATGCTGGAGTTCTTCGCCCACCCCAACTTGTTTATTGCAGCTTATAATGGTTACA
AATAAAGCAATAGCATCACAAATTTCACAAATAAAGCATTTTTTTCACTGCATTCTAGTTGTGGTTTGTC
CAAACTCATCAATGTATCTTATCATGTCTGTATACCGTCGACCTCTAGCTAGAGCTTGGCGTAATCATGG
TCATAGCTGTTTCCTGTGTGAAATTGTTATCCGCTCACAATTCCACACAACATACGAGCCGGAAGCATAA
AGTGTAAAGCCTGGGGTGCCTAATGAGTGAGCTAACTCACATTAATTGCGTTGCGCTCACTGCCCGCTTT
CCAGTCGGGAAACCTGTCGTGCCAGCTGCATTAATGAATCGGCCAACGCGCGGGGAGAGGCGGTTTGCGT
ATTGGGCGCTCTTCCGCTTCCTCGCTCACTGACTCGCTGCGCTCGGTCGTTCGGCTGCGGCGAGCGGTAT
CAGCTCACTCAAAGGCGGTAATACGGTTATCCACAGAATCAGGGGATAACGCAGGAAAGAACATGTGAGC
AAAAGGCCAGCAAAAGGCCAGGAACCGTAAAAAGGCCGCGTTGCTGGCGTTTTTCCATAGGCTCCGCCCC
CCTGACGAGCATCACAAAAATCGACGCTCAAGTCAGAGGTGGCGAAACCCGACAGGACTATAAAGATACC
AGGCGTTTCCCCCTGGAAGCTCCCTCGTGCGCTCTCCTGTTCCGACCCTGCCGCTTACCGGATACCTGTC
CGCCTTTCTCCCTTCGGGAAGCGTGGCGCTTTCTCATAGCTCACGCTGTAGGTATCTCAGTTCGGTGTAG
GTCGTTCGCTCCAAGCTGGGCTGTGTGCACGAACCCCCCGTTCAGCCCGACCGCTGCGCCTTATCCGGTA
ACTATCGTCTTGAGTCCAACCCGGTAAGACACGACTTATCGCCACTGGCAGCAGCCACTGGTAACAGGAT
TAGCAGAGCGAGGTATGTAGGCGGTGCTACAGAGTTCTTGAAGTGGTGGCCTAACTACGGCTACACTAGA
AGAACAGTATTTGGTATCTGCGCTCTGCTGAAGCCAGTTACCTTCGGAAAAAGAGTTGGTAGCTCTTGAT
CCGGCAAACAAACCACCGCTGGTAGCGGTGGTTTTTTTGTTTGCAAGCAGCAGATTACGCGCAGAAAAAA
AGGATCTCAAGAAGATCCTTTGATCTTTTCTACGGGGTCTGACGCTCAGTGGAACGAAAACTCACGTTAA
GGGATTTTGGTCATGAGATTATCAAAAAGGATCTTCACCTAGATCCTTTTAAATTAAAAATGAAGTTTTA
AATCAATCTAAAGTATATATGAGTAAACTTGGTCTGACAGTTACCAATGCTTAATCAGTGAGGCACCTAT
CTCAGCGATCTGTCTATTTCGTTCATCCATAGTTGCCTGACTCCCCGTCGTGTAGATAACTACGATACGG
GAGGGCTTACCATCTGGCCCCAGTGCTGCAATGATACCGCGAGACCCACGCTCACCGGCTCCAGATTTAT
CAGCAATAAACCAGCCAGCCGGAAGGGCCGAGCGCAGAAGTGGTCCTGCAACTTTATCCGCCTCCATCCA
GTCTATTAATTGTTGCCGGGAAGCTAGAGTAAGTAGTTCGCCAGTTAATAGTTTGCGCAACGTTGTTGCC
ATTGCTACAGGCATCGTGGTGTCACGCTCGTCGTTTGGTATGGCTTCATTCAGCTCCGGTTCCCAACGAT
CAAGGCGAGTTACATGATCCCCCATGTTGTGCAAAAAAGCGGTTAGCTCCTTCGGTCCTCCGATCGTTGT
CAGAAGTAAGTTGGCCGCAGTGTTATCACTCATGGTTATGGCAGCACTGCATAATTCTCTTACTGTCATG
CCATCCGTAAGATGCTTTTCTGTGACTGGTGAGTACTCAACCAAGTCATTCTGAGAATAGTGTATGCGGC
GACCGAGTTGCTCTTGCCCGGCGTCAATACGGGATAATACCGCGCCACATAGCAGAACTTTAAAAGTGCT
CATCATTGGAAAACGTTCTTCGGGGCGAAAACTCTCAAGGATCTTACCGCTGTTGAGATCCAGTTCGATG
TAACCCACTCGTGCACCCAACTGATCTTCAGCATCTTTTACTTTCACCAGCGTTTCTGGGTGAGCAAAAA
CAGGAAGGCAAAATGCCGCAAAAAAGGGAATAAGGGCGACACGGAAATGTTGAATACTCATACTCTTCCT
TTTTCAATATTATTGAAGCATTTATCAGGGTTATTGTCTCATGAGCGGATACATATTTGAATGTATTTAG
AAAAATAAACAAATAGGGGTTCCGCGCACATTTCCCCGAAAAGTGCCACCTGACGTC
