>Addgene plasmid #19534 | pcDNA5/FRT/TO HIS HSPH1 | addgene partial sequence | sequence record 25311 | LNCX 5'-AGCTCGTTTAGTGAACCGTCAGATC-3'
NNNNNNNCNNNNGCTGTTTTGANCTCCATAGAAGANACCGGGACCGATCCAGCCTCCGGACTCTAGCGTT
TAAACTTAAGCTTCTGCAGACCATGCATCATCACCATCACCATGGATCCACTAGTCCAGTGTGGTGGAAT
TCTGCAGATATCACCATGTCGGTGGTGGGGTTGGACGTGGGCTCGCAGAGCTGCTACATCGCGGTAGCCC
GGGCCGGGGGCATCGAGACCATCGCCAATGAGTTCAGCGACCGGTGCACCCCGTCAGTCATATCATTTGG
ATCAAAAAATAGAACAATCGGAGTTGCAGCCAAAAATCAGCAAATCACTCATGCAAACAATACGGTGTCT
AACTTCAAAAGATTTCATGGCCGAGCATTCAATGACCCCTTCATTCAAAAGGAGAAGGAAAACTTGAGTT
ACGATTTGGTTCCATTGAAAAATGGTGGAGTTGGAATAAAGGTAATGTACATGGGTGAAGAACATCTATT
TAGTGTGGAGCAGATAACAGCCATGTTGTTGACTAAGCTGAAGGAAACTGCTGAAAACAGCCTCAAGAAA
CCAGTAACAGATTGTGTTATTTCAGTCCCCTCCTTCTTTACAGATGCTGAGAGGCGATCTGTGTTAGATG
CTGCACAGATTGTTGGCCTAAACTGTTTAAGACTTATGAATGACATGACANCTGTTGCTTTGAATTACGG
AATTTATAAGCAGGATCTNCCAAGCCTGGANGNNNNNNNNNNNNNNNNNNNNNNNTNNNNNNNNNNNNNA
NNNNNNNNNTNNNNAGNNNNNNNTTNTNTNNAAAAANAAAAANNANGNNNNNNNNNNNNNNANNNNNNNN
NNNNNNNNNNNNNNNAANNNTNNNNNNNNNNN
