>Addgene plasmid #19534 | pcDNA5/FRT/TO HIS HSPH1 | addgene partial sequence | sequence record 42066 | hHSPH1-F6 5'-AGTTGACCAGCCTCCAGAAGCTA-3'
ATGTTGAGCTGCCTATTGAAGCCAACTTGGTCTGGCAGTTAGGGAAAGACCTTCTTAACATGTATATTGA
GACAGAGGGTAAGATGATAATGCAAGATAAATTGGAAAAAGAAAGGAATGATGCTAAAAATGCAGTTGAG
GAATATGTGTATGAGTTCAGAGACAAGCTGTGTGGACCATATGAAAAATTTATATGTGAGCAGGGTCATC
AAAATTTTTTGAGACTCCTCACAGAAACTGAAGACTGGCTGTATGAAGAAGGAGAGGACCAAGCTAAACA
AGCATATGTTGACAAGTTGGAAGAATTAATGAAAATTGGCACTCCAGTTAAAGTTCGGTTTCAGGAAGTT
GAAGAACGGCCAAAAATGTTTGAAGAACTAGGACAGAGGCTGCAGCATTATGCCAAGATAGCAGCTGACT
TCAGAAATAAGGATGAGAAATACAACCATATTGATGAGTCTGAAATGAAAAAAGTGGAGAAGTCTGTTAA
TGAAGTGATGGAATGGATGAATAATGTCATGAATGCTCAGGCTAAAAAGAGTCTTGATCAGGATCCAGTT
GTACGTGCTCAGGAAATTAAAACAAAAATCAAGGAATTGAACAGCACATGTGAACCCGTTGTAACACAAC
CGAAACCAAAAATTGAATCACCCAAACTGGAAAGAACTCCAAATGGCCCAAATATTGATAAAAAGGAAGA
AGA
